Addgene plasmid #133438: pET30-GBFusion1
Purpose: Streptococcus GB1 domain in vector for bacterial expression.
Depositing lab: Gerhard Wagner. Depositing organization: Harvard Medical School. Publication: A solubility-enhancement tag (SET) for NMR studies of poorly behaving proteins. Zhou P, Lugovskoy AA, Wagner G. J Biomol NMR. 2001 May . 20(1):11-4. 10.1023/A:1011258906244 PubMed 11430750.
Backbone
  Vector backbone: pET30a(+)
  Backbone size w/o insert (bp): 5400
  Vector type: Bacterial Expression
Growth in bacteria
  Bacterial resistance: Kanamycin, 50 μg/mL
  Growth temperature: 37°C
  Growth strain: DH5alpha
  Copy number: Unknown
Gene/Insert
  Gene/Insert name: GB1 domain
  Species: Streptococcus
  Mutation: This fragment encodes only aa 1 to 56.
  Cloning method: Restriction Enzyme; 5′ cloning site Unknown (unknown if destroyed)
Terms and licenses: Academic/Nonprofit Terms; Industry Terms: Not Available to Industry
Depositor comments: HMS clone ID number: StCD00082679.
How to cite: pET30-GBFusion1 was a gift from Gerhard Wagner (Addgene plasmid # 133438 ; http://n2t.net/addgene:133438 ; RRID:Addgene_133438)
