[The description below was written by a language model from this plasmid's Addgene catalogue record and pLannotate feature annotations shown in this document.]
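Description:
pET30-GBFusion1 is a bacterial expression plasmid built on the pET30a(+) backbone that carries the B1 immunoglobulin-binding domain of streptococcal protein G (GB1, residues 1 to 56 only) as a solubility-enhancing fusion partner. The sequenced plasmid is about 5.5 kb. It is propagated in E. coli through a ColE1/pBR322-type origin accompanied by the bom region and the rop gene, which together are characteristic of the moderate-to-low copy pET backbone, and it is selected with kanamycin through an aminoglycoside phosphotransferase (KanR) cassette. An f1 origin is also present, allowing single-stranded DNA production with helper phage. The short tetracycline-resistance fragments, the AmpR promoter fragment and the predicted E. coli ORF in the annotation look like pBR322-derived backbone remnants rather than functional elements.

The expression cassette follows the standard pET layout: a T7 promoter with an adjacent lac operator, the phage T7 gene 10 ribosome binding site, the GB1 coding sequence, and a T7 terminator. A plasmid-borne lacI gene with its own promoter supplies repressor, so expression is IPTG-inducible in hosts that provide T7 RNA polymerase. Downstream of GB1 the annotation shows two short histidine-tag segments and a small fragment matched to a T7 gene 10-derived sequence. These presumably flank the region where a target gene would be inserted, although the record does not state the cloning sites or reading-frame arrangement. The vector is intended for producing GB1 or GB1-tagged fusions of poorly soluble proteins, with the associated publication describing its use as a solubility-enhancement tag for NMR studies.
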