Features (pLannotate 1.2.2; 20 found; start..end, strand, type, name):
     22..40      +  promoter       T7 promoter: promoter for bacteriophage T7 RNA polymerase
     41..65      +  protein_bind   lac operator: The lac repressor binds to the lac operator to inhibit transcription in E. coli. This inhibition can be relieved by adding lactose or isopropyl-β-D-thiogalactopyranoside (IPTG). lac repressor encoded by lacI
     80..102     +  RBS            RBS: efficient ribosome binding site from bacteriophage T7 gene 10 (Olins and Rangwala, 1989)
    116..277     +  CDS            GB1: B1 domain of Streptococcal protein G effective as a solubilizing fusion partner (Cheng and Patel, 2004)
    283..301     +  CDS            9xHis (fragment): 9xHis affinity tag
    345..362     +  CDS            9xHis (fragment): 9xHis affinity tag
    372..421     +  CDS            SET1 (fragment): solubility-enhancement tag derived from T7 phage gene 10B
    429..476     +  terminator     T7 terminator: transcription terminator for bacteriophage T7 RNA polymerase
    513..941     +  rep_origin     f1 ori (sequence partly withheld): f1 bacteriophage origin of replication; arrow indicates direction of (+) strand synthesis
    994..1051    +  promoter       AmpR promoter (fragment): bla
   1060..1875    -  CDS            KanR: aminoglycoside phosphotransferase; aph(3')-Ia; confers resistance to kanamycin in bacteria or G418 (Geneticin®) in eukaryotes
   1997..2585    +  rep_origin     ori: high-copy-number ColE1/pMB1/pBR322/pUC origin of replication
   2771..2910    -  misc_feature   bom: basis of mobility region from pBR322
   3012..3203    -  CDS            rop: Rop protein, which maintains plasmids at low copy number; rop
   3220..3600    +  CDS            YPB1_ECOLX: Protein predicted: Swiss-Prot protein existence level 4. From Escherichia coli.
   3672..3963    -  CDS            TcR (fragment): tetracycline efflux protein; tet; confers resistance to tetracycline
   3978..3999    -  protein_bind   CAP binding site: CAP binding activates transcription in the presence of cAMP. E. coli catabolite activator protein
   4012..5094    -  CDS            lacI: lac repressor; lacI; The lac repressor binds to the lac operator to inhibit transcription in E. coli. This inhibition can be relieved by adding lactose or isopropyl-β-D-thiogalactopyranoside (IPTG).
   5095..5172    -  promoter       lacI promoter: lacI
   5180..5459    -  CDS            TcR (fragment): tetracycline efflux protein; tet; confers resistance to tetracycline
>Addgene plasmid #133438 | pET30-GBFusion1 | addgene full sequence | sequence record 267725 | Addgene NGS Result
TCGATCTCGATCCCGCGAAATTAATACGACTCACTATAGGGGAATTGTGAGCGGATAACAATTCCCCTCT
AGAAATAATTTTGTTTAACTTTAAGAAGGAGATATACATATGCAGTACAAACTGATCCTGAACGGTAAAA
CCCTGAAAGGTGAAACCACCACCGAAGCTGTTGACGCTGCTACCGCGGAAAAAGTTTTCAAACAGTACGC
TAACGACAACGGTGTTGACGGTGAATGGACCTACGACGACGCTACCAAAACCTTCACCGTTACCGAAGGA
TCCCACCACCACCACCACCACTAAGAATTCGAGCTCCGTCGACAAGCTTGCGGCCGCACTCGAGCACCAC
CACCACCACCACTGAGATCCGGCTGCTAACAAAGCCCGAAAGGAAGCTGAGTTGGCTGCTGCCACCGCTG
AGCAATAACTAGCATAACCCCTTGGGGCCTCTAAACGGGTCTTGAGGGGTTTTTTGCTGAAAGGAGGAAC
TATATCCGGATTGGCGAATGGG
[124 nt withheld, positions 513-636]
C
[91 nt withheld, positions 638-728]
A
[49 nt withheld, positions 730-778]
CCTTTGACGTTGGAGTCCACGTTCTTT
[37 nt withheld, positions 806-842]
ACCCTATCTCGGTCTATTCTTTTGATTTATAAGGGATTTTGCCGATTTCGGCCTATTGGTTAAAAAATGA
GCTGATTTAACAAAAATTTAACGCGAATTTTAACAAAATATTAACGCTTACAATTTAGGTGGCACTTTTC
GGGGAAATGTGCGCGGAACCCCTATTTGTTTATTTTTCTAAATACATTCAAATATGTATCCGCTCATGAA
TTAATTCTTAGAAAAACTCATCGAGCATCAAATGAAACTGCAATTTATTCATATCAGGATTATCAATACC
ATATTTTTGAAAAAGCCGTTTCTGTAATGAAGGAGAAAACTCACCGAGGCAGTTCCATAGGATGGCAAGA
TCCTGGTATCGGTCTGCGATTCCGACTCGTCCAACATCAATACAACCTATTAATTTCCCCTCGTCAAAAA
TAAGGTTATCAAGTGAGAAATCACCATGAGTGACGACTGAATCCGGTGAGAATGGCAAAAGTTTATGCAT
TTCTTTCCAGACTTGTTCAACAGGCCAGCCATTACGCTCGTCATCAAAATCACTCGCATCAACCAAACCG
TTATTCATTCGTGATTGCGCCTGAGCGAGACGAAATACGCGATCGCTGTTAAAAGGACAATTACAAACAG
GAATCGAATGCAACCGGCGCAGGAACACTGCCAGCGCATCAACAATATTTTCACCTGAATCAGGATATTC
TTCTAATACCTGGAATGCTGTTTTCCCGGGGATCGCAGTGGTGAGTAACCATGCATCATCAGGAGTACGG
ATAAAATGCTTGATGGTCGGAAGAGGCATAAATTCCGTCAGCCAGTTTAGTCTGACCATCTCATCTGTAA
CATCATTGGCAACGCTACCTTTGCCATGTTTCAGAAACAACTCTGGCGCATCGGGCTTCCCATACAATCG
ATAGATTGTCGCACCTGATTGCCCGACATTATCGCGAGCCCATTTATACCCATATAAATCAGCATCCATG
TTGGAATTTAATCGCGGCCTAGAGCAAGACGTTTCCCGTTGAATATGGCTCATAACACCCCTTGTATTAC
TGTTTATGTAAGCAGACAGTTTTATTGTTCATGACCAAAATCCCTTAACGTGAGTTTTCGTTCCACTGAG
CGTCAGACCCCGTAGAAAAGATCAAAGGATCTTCTTGAGATCCTTTTTTTCTGCGCGTAATCTGCTGCTT
GCAAACAAAAAAACCACCGCTACCAGCGGTGGTTTGTTTGCCGGATCAAGAGCTACCAACTCTTTTTCCG
AAGGTAACTGGCTTCAGCAGAGCGCAGATACCAAATACTGTCCTTCTAGTGTAGCCGTAGTTAGGCCACC
ACTTCAAGAACTCTGTAGCACCGCCTACATACCTCGCTCTGCTAATCCTGTTACCAGTGGCTGCTGCCAG
TGGCGATAAGTCGTGTCTTACCGGGTTGGACTCAAGACGATAGTTACCGGATAAGGCGCAGCGGTCGGGC
TGAACGGGGGGTTCGTGCACACAGCCCAGCTTGGAGCGAACGACCTACACCGAACTGAGATACCTACAGC
GTGAGCTATGAGAAAGCGCCACGCTTCCCGAAGGGAGAAAGGCGGACAGGTATCCGGTAAGCGGCAGGGT
CGGAACAGGAGAGCGCACGAGGGAGCTTCCAGGGGGAAACGCCTGGTATCTTTATAGTCCTGTCGGGTTT
CGCCACCTCTGACTTGAGCGTCGATTTTTGTGATGCTCGTCAGGGGGGCGGAGCCTATGGAAAAACGCCA
GCAACGCGGCCTTTTTACGGTTCCTGGCCTTTTGCTGGCCTTTTGCTCACATGTTCTTTCCTGCGTTATC
CCCTGATTCTGTGGATAACCGTATTACCGCCTTTGAGTGAGCTGATACCGCTCGCCGCAGCCGAACGACC
GAGCGCAGCGAGTCAGTGAGCGAGGAAGCGGAAGAGCGCCTGATGCGGTATTTTCTCCTTACGCATCTGT
GCGGTATTTCACACCGCAATGGTGCACTCTCAGTACAATCTGCTCTGATGCCGCATAGTTAAGCCAGTAT
ACACTCCGCTATCGCTACGTGACTGGGTCATGGCTGCGCCCCGACACCCGCCAACACCCGCTGACGCGCC
CTGACGGGCTTGTCTGCTCCCGGCATCCGCTTACAGACAAGCTGTGACCGTCTCCGGGAGCTGCATGTGT
CAGAGGTTTTCACCGTCATCACCGAAACGCGCGAGGCAGCTGCGGTAAAGCTCATCAGCGTGGTCGTGAA
GCGATTCACAGATGTCTGCCTGTTCATCCGCGTCCAGCTCGTTGAGTTTCTCCAGAAGCGTTAATGTCTG
GCTTCTGATAAAGCGGGCCATGTTAAGGGCGGTTTTTTCCTGTTTGGTCACTGATGCCTCCGTGTAAGGG
GGATTTCTGTTCATGGGGGTAATGATACCGATGAAACGAGAGAGGATGCTCACGATACGGGTTACTGATG
ATGAACATGCCCGGTTACTGGAACGTTGTGAGGGTAAACAACTGGCGGTATGGATGCGGCGGGACCAGAG
AAAAATCACTCAGGGTCAATGCCAGCGCTTCGTTAATACAGATGTAGGTGTTCCACAGGGTAGCCAGCAG
CATCCTGCGATGCAGATCCGGAACATAATGGTGCAGGGCGCTGACTTCCGCGTTTCCAGACTTTACGAAA
CACGGAAACCGAAGACCATTCATGTTGTTGCTCAGGTCGCAGACGTTTTGCAGCAGCAGTCGCTTCACGT
TCGCTCGCGTATCGGTGATTCATTCTGCTAACCAGTAAGGCAACCCCGCCAGCCTAGCCGGGTCCTCAAC
GACAGGAGCACGATCATGCGCACCCGTGGGGCCGCCATGCCGGCGATAATGGCCTGCTTCTCGCCGAAAC
GTTTGGTGGCGGGACCAGTGACGAAGGCTTGAGCGAGGGCGTGCAAGATTCCGAATACCGCAAGCGACAG
GCCGATCATCGTCGCGCTCCAGCGAAAGCGGTCCTCGCCGAAAATGACCCAGAGCGCTGCCGGCACCTGT
CCTACGAGTTGCATGATAAAGAAGACAGTCATAAGTGCGGCGACGATAGTCATGCCCCGCGCCCACCGGA
AGGAGCTGACTGGGTTGAAGGCTCTCAAGGGCATCGGTCGAGATCCCGGTGCCTAATGAGTGAGCTAACT
TACATTAATTGCGTTGCGCTCACTGCCCGCTTTCCAGTCGGGAAACCTGTCGTGCCAGCTGCATTAATGA
ATCGGCCAACGCGCGGGGAGAGGCGGTTTGCGTATTGGGCGCCAGGGTGGTTTTTCTTTTCACCAGTGAG
ACGGGCAACAGCTGATTGCCCTTCACCGCCTGGCCCTGAGAGAGTTGCAGCAAGCGGTCCACGCTGGTTT
GCCCCAGCAGGCGAAAATCCTGTTTGATGGTGGTTAACGGCGGGATATAACATGAGCTGTCTTCGGTATC
GTCGTATCCCACTACCGAGATGTCCGCACCAACGCGCAGCCCGGACTCGGTAATGGCGCGCATTGCGCCC
AGCGCCATCTGATCGTTGGCAACCAGCATCGCAGTGGGAACGATGCCCTCATTCAGCATTTGCATGGTTT
GTTGAAAACCGGACATGGCACTCCAGTCGCCTTCCCGTTCCGCTATCGGCTGAATTTGATTGCGAGTGAG
ATATTTATGCCAGCCAGCCAGACGCAGACGCGCCGAGACAGAACTTAATGGGCCCGCTAACAGCGCGATT
TGCTGGTGACCCAATGCGACCAGATGCTCCACGCCCAGTCGCGTACCGTCTTCATGGGAGAAAATAATAC
TGTTGATGGGTGTCTGGTCAGAGACATCAAGAAATAACGCCGGAACATTAGTGCAGGCAGCTTCCACAGC
AATGGCATCCTGGTCATCCAGCGGATAGTTAATGATCAGCCCACTGACGCGTTGCGCGAGAAGATTGTGC
ACCGCCGCTTTACAGGCTTCGACGCCGCTTCGTTCTACCATCGACACCACCACGCTGGCACCCAGTTGAT
CGGCGCGAGATTTAATCGCCGCGACAATTTGCGACGGCGCGTGCAGGGCCAGACTGGAGGTGGCAACGCC
AATCAGCAACGACTGTTTGCCCGCCAGTTGTTGTGCCACGCGGTTGGGAATGTAATTCAGCTCCGCCATC
GCCGCTTCCACTTTTTCCCGCGTTTTCGCAGAAACGTGGCTGGCCTGGTTCACCACGCGGGAAACGGTCT
GATAAGAGACACCGGCATACTCTGCGACATCGTATAACGTTACTGGTTTCACATTCACCACCCTGAATTG
ACTCTCTTCCGGGCGCTATCATGCCATACCGCGAAAGGTTTTGCGCCATTCGATGGTGTCCGGGATCTCG
ACGCTCTCCCTTATGCGACTCCTGCATTAGGAAGCAGCCCAGTAGTAGGTTGAGGCCGTTGAGCACCGCC
GCCGCAAGGAATGGTGCATGCAAGGAGATGGCGCCCAACAGTCCCCCGGCCACGGGGCCTGCCACCATAC
CCACGCCGAAACAAGCGCTCATGAGCCCGAAGTGGCGAGCCCGATCTTCCCCATCGGTGATGTCGGCGAT
ATAGGCGCCAGCAACCGCACCTGTGGCGCCGGTGATGCCGGCCACGATGCGTCCGGCGTAGAGGATCGAG
A
